>Addgene plasmid #52216 | p(HA)HIF1alpha(401delta603) (L795V, C800S, L818S, L822V) | addgene partial sequence | sequence record 81955 | CMV-F 5'-CGCAAATGGGCGGTAGGCGTG-3'
CTATATAAGCAGAGCTCTCTGGCTAACTAGAGAACCCACTGCTTACTGGCTTATCGAAATTAATACGACT
CACTATAGGGAGACCCAAGCTTGGTACCGGGCCCCCCCTCGAGGTCGACCGATTCACCATGGCGTACCCA
TACGACGTGCCTGACTACGCCTCCCTCATGGAGGGCGCCGGCGGCGCGAACGACAAGAAAAAGATAAGTT
CTGAACGTCGAAAAGAAAAGTCTCGAGATGCAGCCAGATCTCGGCGAAGTAAAGAATCTGAAGTTTTTTA
TGAGCTTGCTCATCAGTTGCCACTTCCACATAATGTGAGTTCGCATCTTGATAAGGCCTCTGTGATGAGG
CTTACCATCAGCTATTTGCGTGTGAGGAAACTTCTGGATGCTGGTGATTTGGATATTGAAGATGACATGA
AAGCACAGATGAATTGCTTTTATTTGAAAGCCTTGGATGGTTTTGTTATGGTTCTCACAGATGATGGTGA
CATGATTTACATTTCTGATAATGTGAACAAATACATGGGATTAACTCAGTTTGAACTAACTGGACACAGT
GTGTTTGATTTTACTCATCCATGTGACCATGAGGAAATGAGAGAAATGCTTACACACAGAAATGGCCTTG
TGAAAAAGGGTAAAGAACAAAACACACAGCGAAGCTTTTTTCTCAGAATGAAGTGTACCCTAACTAGCCG
AGGAAGAACTATGAACATAAAGTCTGCAACATGGAAGGTATTGCACTGCACAGGCCACATTCACGTATAT
GATACCAACAGTAACCAACCTCAGTGTGGGTATAAGAAACCACCTATGACCTGCTTGGTGCTGATTTGTG
AACCCATTCCTCACCCATCAAATATTGAAATTCCTTTAGATAGCAAGACTTTCCTCAGTCGACACAGCCT
GGATATGAAATTTTCTTATTGTGATGAAAGAATTACCGAATTGATGGGATATGAGCCAGAAGAACTTTTA
GGCCGCTCAATTTATGAATATTATCATGCTTTGGACTCTGATCATCTGACCAAAACTCATCATGATATGT
TTACTAAAGGACAAGTCACCACAGGACAG
