>Addgene plasmid #52216 | p(HA)HIF1alpha(401delta603) (L795V, C800S, L818S, L822V) | addgene partial sequence | sequence record 81957 | BGH-rev 5'-TAGAAGGCACAGTCGAGG-3'
CATTTAGGTGACACTATAGAATAGGGCCCTCTAGATATATGCATATCTTTCTATATTATGTAAATGGCTT
TACCCATTTAAATAATAAACCATACAGCATTTAAGAATCATTATTATATGATTAACAATGTCATGTTCCA
GGTTTAACAATTTCATAGGCCAAAAAAAATTTCTTCTTAAAAACTAGTTTTATAAACGCAGAATATATTC
CATGAGTAACTGCTGGTATTTTTTAAGAAAATATATTGTGCAATTGTGGCTACCACGTACTGCTGGCAAA
GCATTATTATTTATGTAAAATGTGAAAAAAAAGGTGTAAAAATTTTTCAACTGCCTATGATCATGATGAA
AGGTTACTGCCTTCTTACAAAAATTATATTGGCATCTTCTTAAAAATAATTCGAAAAAGGGATAAACTCC
CTAGCCAAAAATAAATAAATAAAAAGGTGCATTTTTTAAAATGATGCTACTGCAATGCAATGGTTTAAAT
ACCAAAAAACTGAGAAAATGAGCTGTCTGTGATCCAGCATTAAAGAACATACTAAAAAAGAGCATTAATG
TAAATTAAGTAGAAAGGGGATCAAAAATTGAACTAACCAAGTTTGTGCAGTATTGTAGCCAGGCTTCTAA
AATTAGATGTAGAAAATATAAATAGACTGCTTTAGGTAGTGAGCCACCAGTGTCCAAAAAAAGGAATGAA
ATTAAGAAAAAGCTCAGTTAACTTGATCCACAGCTCTGAGTGATTCTTCACCCTGCAGTAGGTTTCTGCT
GCCTTGTATAGGAGCATTAACTTCACTATCATAACTGGTCACCTGTGGTAATCCACTTTCATCCATTGAT
TGCCCCAGCAGTCTACATGCTAAATCAGAGGGTATTAAAATAATTGTCTTTTGCTCCATTCCATTCTGTT
CACTAGATTTGCATCCTTTTACACGTTTCCAAGAAAGTGATGTAGTAGCTGCATGATCGTCTGGCTGCTG
TAATAATGTTCCAATTCCTACTGCTTGAAAAAGTGAACCATCATGTTCCATTTTTCGCTTTCTCTGAGCA
TTCTGCAAAGCTAGTATCTTTGGATTTAGTTCTTCCTCAGGAACTGTAGTTCTTTGACTCAAAGCGACAG
ATAACACGTTAGGGCTTCTTGGATGAGATTTTTCTGTCTGTTC
