>Addgene plasmid #52216 | p(HA)HIF1alpha(401delta603) (L795V, C800S, L818S, L822V) | addgene partial sequence | sequence record 82435 | hHIF-F 5'-TGGAAGGTATTGCACTGCAC-3'
CGTATATGATACCAACAGTAACCAACCTCAGTGTGGGTATAAGAAACCACCTATGACCTGCTTGGTGCTG
ATTTGTGAACCCATTCCTCACCCATCAAATATTGAAATTCCTTTAGATAGCAAGACTTTCCTCAGTCGAC
ACAGCCTGGATATGAAATTTTCTTATTGTGATGAAAGAATTACCGAATTGATGGGATATGAGCCAGAAGA
ACTTTTAGGCCGCTCAATTTATGAATATTATCATGCTTTGGACTCTGATCATCTGACCAAAACTCATCAT
GATATGTTTACTAAAGGACAAGTCACCACAGGACAGTACAGGATGCTTGCCAAAAGAGGTGGATATGTCT
GGGTTGAAACTCAAGCAACTGTCATATATAACACCAAGAATTCTCAACCACAGTGCATTGTATGTGTGAA
TTACGTTGTGAGTGGTATTATTCAGCACGACTTGATTTTCTCCCTTCAACAAACAGAATGTGTCCTTAAA
CCGGTTGAATCTTCAGATATGAAAATGACTCAGCTATTCACCAAAGTTGAATCAGAAGATACAAGTAGCC
TCTTTGACAAACTTAAGAAGGAACCTGATGCTTTAACTTTGCTGCAGACTCAAATACAAGAACCTACTGC
TAATGCCACCACTACCACTGCCACCACTGATGAATTAAAAACAGTGACAAAAGACCGTATGGAAGACATT
AAAATATTGATTGCATCTCCATCTCCTACCCACATACATAAAGAAACTACTAGTGCCACATCATCACCAT
ATAGAGATACTCAAAGTCGGACAGCCTCACCAAACAGAGCAGGAAAAGGAGTCATAGAACAGACAGAAAA
ATCTCATCCAAGAAGCCCTAACGTGTTATCTGTCGCTTTGAGTCAAAGAACTACAGTTCCTGAGGAAGAA
CTAAATCCAAAGATACTAGCTTTGCAGAATGCTCAGAGAAAGCGAAAAATGGAACATGATGGTTCACTTT
TTCAAGCAGTAGGAATTGGAACATTATTACAGCAGCCAGACGATCATGCAGCTACTACATCACTTTCTTG
GAAACGTGTAAAAGGATGCAAATCTAGTGAACAGAATGGAATGGAGCAAAAGACAATTATTTTAATACCC
TCTGATTTAGCATGTAGACTGCTGGGG
