[The description below was written by a language model from this plasmid's Addgene catalogue record.]
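Description:
p(HA)HIF1alpha(401delta603) (L795V, C800S, L818S, L822V) is a mammalian expression plasmid built on the pcDNA3 backbone. It is maintained in E. coli as a high-copy plasmid under ampicillin selection. No feature table accompanies the record, so other backbone elements, such as a mammalian selection marker or the polyadenylation signal, are not documented here. However, the use of a BGH reverse sequencing primer is consistent with the BGH terminator region normally found downstream of the pcDNA3 cloning site.

The insert is human HIF1A (hypoxia-inducible factor 1, alpha subunit), cloned between KpnI and XbaI sites that were both retained. It is driven by the CMV promoter for strong constitutive expression in mammalian cells. An HA epitope tag at the N-terminus allows detection or immunoprecipitation of the protein.

The coding sequence carries two sets of changes. Amino acids 401–603 are deleted, which removes the oxygen-dependent degradation (ODD) domain; the stated purpose describes this as loss of the N-terminal activation domain. Removing the ODD is generally expected to stabilise HIF-1alpha under normoxia by uncoupling it from oxygen-regulated turnover. Four C-terminal substitutions (L795V, C800S, L818S, L822V, the "LCLL" mutation) are recorded as disrupting binding to the p300/CBP coactivators.

Together these changes give a stable HIF-1alpha variant that is impaired in coactivator recruitment. It is suited to separating HIF-1alpha functions that depend on transcriptional activation from those that do not. The associated publication concerns HIF-1alpha-induced cell cycle arrest through functional antagonism of Myc.
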