Addgene plasmid #52216: p(HA)HIF1alpha(401delta603) (L795V, C800S, L818S, L822V)
Purpose: mammalian expression of HA tagged HIF1alpha with a deletion of the N-terminal activation domain and LCLL mutation
Depositing lab: Eric Huang. Depositing organization: National Cancer Institute (NCI). Publication: HIF-1alpha induces cell cycle arrest by functionally counteracting Myc. Koshiji M, Kageyama Y, Pete EA, Horikawa I, Barrett JC, Huang LE. EMBO J. 2004 May 5;23(9):1949-56. Epub 2004 Apr 8. 10.1038/sj.emboj.7600196 PubMed 15071503.
Backbone
  Vector backbone: pcDNA3
  Backbone manufacturer: Invitrogen
  Vector type: Mammalian Expression
Growth in bacteria
  Bacterial resistance: Ampicillin, 100 μg/mL
  Growth temperature: 37°C
  Growth strain: DH5alpha
  Copy number: High Copy
Gene/Insert
  Gene/Insert name: HIF1alpha (401delta603) LCLL (alt names: HIF1alpha (deltaODD); hypoxia inducible factor 1, alpha subunit; HIF1alpha)
  Species: H. sapiens (human)
  Mutation: aa 401-603 deleted, removes the oxygen-dependent degradation (ODD) domain, and L795V, C800S, L818S, L822V mutations which that disrupt p300/CBP binding
  Entrez Gene: HIF1A (a.k.a. HIF-1-alpha, HIF-1A, HIF-1alpha, HIF1, HIF1-ALPHA, MOP1, PASD8, bHLHe78)
  Promoter: CMV
  Tag / fusion protein: HA (N terminal on insert)
  Cloning method: Restriction Enzyme; 5′ cloning site KpnI (not destroyed); 3′ cloning site XbaI (not destroyed)
  Sequencing primers: 5′ CMV-F; 3′ BGH Reverse
Terms and licenses: Academic/Nonprofit Terms; Industry Terms: Not Available to Industry
How to cite: p(HA)HIF1alpha(401delta603) (L795V, C800S, L818S, L822V) was a gift from Eric Huang (Addgene plasmid # 52216 ; http://n2t.net/addgene:52216 ; RRID:Addgene_52216)
